Addgene plasmid #223449: pEY102
Purpose: lin-11(intron 3) fluorescent neural reporter driving nuclear mNeptune2.5 expression (refer to NeuroPAL paper for expression)
Depositing lab: Oliver Hobert & Eviatar Yemini. Depositing organization: Columbia University. Publication: NeuroPAL: A Multicolor Atlas for Whole-Brain Neuronal Identification in C. elegans. Yemini E, Lin A, Nejatbakhsh A, Varol E, Sun R, Mena GE, Samuel ADT, Paninski L, Venkatachalam V, Hobert O. Cell. 2021 Jan 7;184(1):272-288.e11. doi: 10.1016/j.cell.2020.12.012. Epub 2020 Dec 29. PubMed 33378642.
Backbone
  Vector backbone: pPD95.62
  Vector type: Worm Expression
Growth in bacteria
  Bacterial resistance: Ampicillin, 100 μg/mL
  Growth temperature: 37°C
  Growth strain: DH5alpha
  Copy number: Unknown
Gene/Insert
  Gene/Insert name: lin-11(intron 3)
  Species: C. elegans (nematode)
  Entrez Gene: lin-11 (a.k.a. CELE_ZC247.3)
  Cloning method: Gibson Cloning
Terms and licenses: Academic/Nonprofit Terms; Industry Terms: Not Available to Industry
How to cite: pEY102 was a gift from Oliver Hobert & Eviatar Yemini (Addgene plasmid # 223449 ; http://n2t.net/addgene:223449 ; RRID:Addgene_223449)
