[The description below was written by a language model from this plasmid's Addgene catalogue record and pLannotate feature annotations shown in this document.]
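Description:
pEY102 is a 6.2 kb C. elegans expression plasmid built on the pPD95.62 backbone, one of the reporter constructs associated with the NeuroPAL multicolor atlas for whole-brain neuronal identification. In bacteria it replicates from a high-copy ColE1/pUC-type origin and is selected with ampicillin through the bla (AmpR) gene and its own promoter. Remnants of the pUC lineage are also annotated, including lac promoter/operator and CAP site elements, short lacZα, lacI, rop and bom fragments, and part of the multiple cloning site; these are backbone leftovers rather than functional parts of the reporter.

The regulatory insert is the third intron of the LIM-homeodomain transcription factor gene lin-11, introduced by Gibson cloning. In the feature table it appears as the roughly 1.3 kb region lying between two short lin-11 coding fragments, which presumably represent the flanking exon sequence carried along with the intron. This cis-regulatory fragment sits upstream of a complete mNeptune2.5 coding sequence, a monomeric far-red fluorescent protein derived from Entacmaea quadricolor. The record states that the reporter is nuclear, but no nuclear localization signal is annotated; a short match to worm-optimized GFP just upstream of mNeptune2.5 may reflect leader sequence retained from the parent vector. No basal promoter or 3′ UTR is explicitly annotated either, although a small aex-5 fragment downstream of the reporter probably marks C. elegans genomic sequence in the 3′ region.

The plasmid is used to make transgenic worms in which the subset of neurons where the lin-11 intron 3 enhancer is active is labelled with nuclear mNeptune2.5. The precise expression pattern is not given in the record, which defers to the NeuroPAL publication.
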