Features (pLannotate 1.2.2; 16 found; start..end, strand, type, name):
    152..169     -  misc_feature   MCS (fragment): pUC18/19 multiple cloning site
    172..285     +  CDS            lin-11 (fragment): LIN11_CAEEL - Experimental evidence at protein level: Swiss-Prot protein existence level 1. Probable transcription factor which is required for asymmetric division of vulval blast cells (PubMed:1970421, PubMed:15466489). Involved in olfactory plasticity probably by regulating the expression of transcription factor mbr-1 in RIF neurons (PubMed:19561603). Plays a role in the chemorepulsive response toward ascaroside pheromones mediated by the ADL sensory neurons, probably by regulating E-box motif 5'-CANNTG-3' containing target genes in the ADL neurons (PubMed:29672507). Plays a role in the diff
   1608..1688    +  CDS            lin-11 (fragment): LIN11_CAEEL - Experimental evidence at protein level: Swiss-Prot protein existence level 1. Probable transcription factor which is required for asymmetric division of vulval blast cells (PubMed:1970421, PubMed:15466489). Involved in olfactory plasticity probably by regulating the expression of transcription factor mbr-1 in RIF neurons (PubMed:19561603). Plays a role in the chemorepulsive response toward ascaroside pheromones mediated by the ADL sensory neurons, probably by regulating E-box motif 5'-CANNTG-3' containing target genes in the ADL neurons (PubMed:29672507). Plays a role in the diff
   1778..1796    -  CDS            lacZα (fragment): LacZα fragment of β-galactosidase; lacZ fragment
   1951..2001    +  CDS            mEGFP (fragment): monomeric enhanced GFP, optimized with synthetic introns for expression in C. elegans
   2008..2838    +  CDS            mNeptune2.5: mNeptune2.5 is a basic (constitutively fluorescent) red fluorescent protein published in 2014, derived from Entacmaea quadricolor. It is reported to be a rapidly-maturing monomer with moderate acid sensitivity.
   3435..3587    +  CDS            aex-5 (fragment): AEX5_CAEEL - Also known as kpc-3 From Caenorhabditis elegans.
   3715..3750    +  CDS            rop (fragment): Rop protein, which maintains plasmids at low copy number; rop
   3852..3951    +  misc_feature   bom (fragment): basis of mobility region from pBR322
   4049..4153    +  promoter       AmpR promoter: bla
   4154..5014    +  CDS            AmpR: β-lactamase; bla; confers resistance to ampicillin, carbenicillin, and related antibiotics
   5185..5773    +  rep_origin     ori: high-copy-number ColE1/pMB1/pBR322/pUC origin of replication
   5956..6048    +  CDS            lacI (fragment): lac repressor; lacI; The lac repressor binds to the lac operator to inhibit transcription in E. coli. This inhibition can be relieved by adding lactose or isopropyl-β-D-thiogalactopyranoside (IPTG).
   6061..6082    +  protein_bind   CAP binding site: CAP binding activates transcription in the presence of cAMP. E. coli catabolite activator protein
   6097..6127    +  promoter       lac promoter: promoter for the E. coli lac operon
   6135..6151    +  protein_bind   lac operator: The lac repressor binds to the lac operator to inhibit transcription in E. coli. This inhibition can be relieved by adding lactose or isopropyl-β-D-thiogalactopyranoside (IPTG). lac repressor encoded by lacI
>Addgene plasmid #223449 | pEY102 | addgene full sequence | sequence record 441804 | Addgene NGS Result
TCACACAGGAAACAGCTATGACCATGATTACGCCAAGCTGTAAGTTTAAACATGATCTTACTAACTAACT
ATTCTCATTTAAATTTTCAGAGCTTAAAAATGGCTGAAATCACTCACAACGATGGATACGCTAACAACTT
GGAAATGAAATAAGCTTGCATGCCTGCAGTGGTGAGACGAGCAAGAGATAAAGTTTTTCATATTCGATGT
TTTCAATGCTCCGTTTGTCAAAGGTTATTGGACACTGGTGACCAGGTGAGCCAGGCTAAGCCTCTTCTCT
ATATAAGATTGATTGTACTTTTGATCTTATATATTAATCCAGGCTGGTACCTTAATTGAACTAAAGTTTC
AAATAAGTTTTATATTATTTAAGGCTGACGGTAAGTGATATTTGACGTTTTAACTGGCAGTTCTTTTTAA
GCTTGTCTCCACCATTATCAAGGTTTTTCTATAAGTTGAGCGGTGACTCAGATGAAATTAGATATTCATA
GTCGCTATTTTCTCACGTCTAACTTATACTGATAAGCCCATTTGCAAATAAGATACGCAGATCCCTAAAA
ATCACATGCTCACACCTCTTGAATGTGTCCCCATCATGAGCCCCTGTCAGTTGCACCTGCCTCTTACCGA
GAGCTCTCTACCACTCAAGCTTCACGCCTTCTTGTCATTCAAAATGTTTTGTTTTCTTGAATAGAAGATG
TCACTGAATGTCATTGATGCTGTTCTGAGTATTGTTTTGACTCATGTAGATGAAACAGATAGTTGATTAA
AATTTTGATCATAAACATTATAGGGAACATCAAAAACTATTTCTGTCTAGAGGCGCGCTGAATATCTAAA
AACCCTCTCAACTTCCATACTGTTTGTTTTGGTATAATAATTCTACTTTTTAAAAAAGAAAAATTAATGT
AGAAATATAGAAAAAAATATTCGATTGACTTCAAAATAATGAATAAATATTTTAAATGGAACGTTTGAAA
AATACTTCAAGTACTGTTTCGGAAGTTATCAAAACTACTGTTAAAGTTTTTCAGATTTTTTGAACTTTTC
CAAAAAAAAAACACTTTATTTCAGATCAATCAAATATTTTAATTTTTTTAAAATTTGTTTTATTTGAAAA
ATTTGGTTGTCGTTGTATAGTTGCCGGAAGTATTTGCCGGACACCATACTTTAAACATTTCTCATTATCA
GTTGAAAAACAATACGTTAAAACAATTTTCCAAGAATACTAGGATTTTGGAGCAACCGTTCAAAATGTCT
CGAGGCGCATATTATCTTCTCATTGCTCATTGCTTCTGCTTATATTAATTTCAAATCAGTTAAACTACCC
ACTGACCAACCGGTAGATCTTATCTCAATGCCATTTTCCTTCCATTTTCCATCCTGTCTTCCTGCTTCAA
AACCTTCCCCAATTCCCTTTGGGATGTGTCCTGTTGTCACTCTACAATCATCTTCTTTCCATCCGTCTCT
AACCTATTATACTTTATAATTGCATTACACGGGGGACCTAGTCAAGGTTTGAGACAGCTCCAACTGTCAT
GAAAATATGCGAGGGGTTCCCACGATTGTTTTTGTTTTTTTTTCGCGGAATTTTTAGTGTTATTTTGCAG
CTTTATATCATGGAAGGCAATCGATTCGTGTGTCAAAGTGATTTTCAAACAGCAACCAAAACATCAACGC
CCACATCGACCCGGGATTGGCCAAAGGACCCAAAGGTATGTTTCGAATGATACTAACATAACATAGAACA
TTTTCAGGAGGACCCTTGGAGGGTACCGGTTTTCCCAGTCACGACGCGTGGTACCGAGCTCAGAAAAAAT
GACCGCTCCAAAGAAGAAACGCAAAGTACCGAGCTCAGAAAAAATGACGGCACCTAAAAAGAAACGCAAA
GTACCGGTCGCCGAGAAGACAGCCCCAAAAAAGAAGCGTAAAGTTCCACGCGTCATGGGAGTAAGTTTAA
ACAGTTCGGTACTAACTAACCATACATATTTAAATTTTCAGCGCGCTGTCTCCAAGGGAGAGGAGCTCAT
CAAGGAGAACATGCACACCAAGCTCTACATGGAGGGAACCGTCAACAACCACCACTTCAAGTGCACCCAC
GAAGGGGAGGGCAAGCCCTACGAGGGCACCCAGACCAACAGGATTAAGGTGGTGGAGGGAGGCCCCCTGC
CGTTCGCATTCGACATCCTGGCCACCTGCTTTATGTACGGGAGCAAGACCTTCATCAACCACACCCAAGG
AATCCCAGACTTCTTCAAGCAATCCTTCGTAAGTTTAAACATGATTTTACTAACTAACTAATCTGATTTA
AATTTTCAGCCTGAGGGCTTCACATGGGAGAGAGTCACCACATACGAAGACGGGGGCGTGCTTACCGTTA
CCCAGGACACCAGCCTCCAGGACGGCTGCTTGATCTACAACGTCAAGCTCAGAGGGGTGAACTTCCCATC
CAACGGCCCTGTGATGCAGAAGAAAACACTCGGCTGGGAGGCCAGTACCGAGACCCTGTACCCCGCTGAC
GGCGGCCTGGAAGGCAGATGCGACATGGCCCTGAAGCTCGTGGGCGGGGGCCACCTGCACTGCAACCTGA
AGACCACATACAGATCCAAGAAACCCGCTAAGAACCTCAAGATGCCAGGAGTAAGTTTAAACATATATAT
ACTAACTAACCCTGATTATTTAAATTTTCAGGTCTACTTTGTGGACCGCAGACTGGAAAGAATCAAGGAG
GCCGACAATGAGACCTACGTCGAGCAGCACGAGGTGGCTGTGGCCAGATACTGCGACCTCCCTAGCAAAC
TGGGGCACAAACTTAATGGCATGGACGAGCTGTACAAGTAAGCGCCGGTCGCTACCATTACCAACTTGTC
TGGTGTCAAAAATAATAGGGGCCGCTGTCATCAGAGTAAGTTTAAACTGAGTTCTACTAACTAACGAGTA
ATATTTAAATTTTCAGCATCTCGCGCCCGTGCCTCTGACTTCTAAGTCCAATTACTCTTCAACATCCCTA
CATGCTCTTTCTCCCTGTGCTCCCACCCCCTATTTTTGTTATTATCAAAAAACTTCTCTTAATTTCTTTG
TTTTTTAGCTTCTTTTAAGTCACCTCTAACAATGAAATTGTGTAGATTCAAAAATAGAATTAATTCGTAA
TAAAAAGTCGAAAAAAATTGTGCTCCCTCCCCCCATTAATAATAATTCTATCCCAAAATCTACACAATGT
TCTGTGTACACTTCTTATGTTTTTTACTTCTGATAAATTTTTTTGAAACATCATAGAAAAAACCGCACAC
AAAATACCTTATCATATGTTACGTTTCAGTTTATGACCGCAATTTTTATTTCTTCGCACGTCTGGGCCTC
TCATGACGTCAAATCATGCTCATCGTGAAAAAGTTTTGGAGTATTTTTGGAATTTTTCAATCAAGTGAAA
GTTTATGAAATTAATTTTCCTGCTTTTGCTTTTTGGGGTTTCCCCTATTGTTTGTCAAGATTTCGAGGAC
GGCGTTTTTCTTGCTAAAATCACAAGTATTGATGAGCACGATGCAAGAAAGATCGGAAGAAGGTTTGGGT
TTGAGGCTCAGTGGAAGGTGAGTAGAAGTTGATAATTTGAAAGTGGAGTAGTGTCTATGGGGTTTTTGCC
TTAAATGACAGAATACATTCCCAATATACCAAACATAACTGTTTCCTACTAGTCGGCCGTACGGGCCCTT
TCGTCTCGCGCGTTTCGGTGATGACGGTGAAAACCTCTGACACATGCAGCTCCCGGAGACGGTCACAGCT
TGTCTGTAAGCGGATGCCGGGAGCAGACAAGCCCGTCAGGGCGCGTCAGCGGGTGTTGGCGGGTGTCGGG
GCTGGCTTAACTATGCGGCATCAGAGCAGATTGTACTGAGAGTGCACCATATGCGGTGTGAAATACCGCA
CAGATGCGTAAGGAGAAAATACCGCATCAGGCGGCCTTAAGGGCCTCGTGATACGCCTATTTTTATAGGT
TAATGTCATGATAATAATGGTTTCTTAGACGTCAGGTGGCACTTTTCGGGGAAATGTGCGCGGAACCCCT
ATTTGTTTATTTTTCTAAATACATTCAAATATGTATCCGCTCATGAGACAATAACCCTGATAAATGCTTC
AATAATATTGAAAAAGGAAGAGTATGAGTATTCAACATTTCCGTGTCGCCCTTATTCCCTTTTTTGCGGC
ATTTTGCCTTCCTGTTTTTGCTCACCCAGAAACGCTGGTGAAAGTAAAAGATGCTGAAGATCAGTTGGGT
GCACGAGTGGGTTACATCGAACTGGATCTCAACAGCGGTAAGATCCTTGAGAGTTTTCGCCCCGAAGAAC
GTTTTCCAATGATGAGCACTTTTAAAGTTCTGCTATGTGGCGCGGTATTATCCCGTATTGACGCCGGGCA
AGAGCAACTCGGTCGCCGCATACACTATTCTCAGAATGACTTGGTTGAGTACTCACCAGTCACAGAAAAG
CATCTTACGGATGGCATGACAGTAAGAGAATTATGCAGTGCTGCCATAACCATGAGTGATAACACTGCGG
CCAACTTACTTCTGACAACGATCGGAGGACCGAAGGAGCTAACCGCTTTTTTGCACAACATGGGGGATCA
TGTAACTCGCCTTGATCGTTGGGAACCGGAGCTGAATGAAGCCATACCAAACGACGAGCGTGACACCACG
ATGCCTGTAGCAATGGCAACAACGTTGCGCAAACTATTAACTGGCGAACTACTTACTCTAGCTTCCCGGC
AACAATTAATAGACTGGATGGAGGCGGATAAAGTTGCAGGACCACTTCTGCGCTCGGCCCTTCCGGCTGG
CTGGTTTATTGCTGATAAATCTGGAGCCGGTGAGCGTGGGTCTCGCGGTATCATTGCAGCACTGGGGCCA
GATGGTAAGCCCTCCCGTATCGTAGTTATCTACACGACGGGGAGTCAGGCAACTATGGATGAACGAAATA
GACAGATCGCTGAGATAGGTGCCTCACTGATTAAGCATTGGTAACTGTCAGACCAAGTTTACTCATATAT
ACTTTAGATTGATTTAAAACTTCATTTTTAATTTAAAAGGATCTAGGTGAAGATCCTTTTTGATAATCTC
ATGACCAAAATCCCTTAACGTGAGTTTTCGTTCCACTGAGCGTCAGACCCCGTAGAAAAGATCAAAGGAT
CTTCTTGAGATCCTTTTTTTCTGCGCGTAATCTGCTGCTTGCAAACAAAAAAACCACCGCTACCAGCGGT
GGTTTGTTTGCCGGATCAAGAGCTACCAACTCTTTTTCCGAAGGTAACTGGCTTCAGCAGAGCGCAGATA
CCAAATACTGTTCTTCTAGTGTAGCCGTAGTTAGGCCACCACTTCAAGAACTCTGTAGCACCGCCTACAT
ACCTCGCTCTGCTAATCCTGTTACCAGTGGCTGCTGCCAGTGGCGATAAGTCGTGTCTTACCGGGTTGGA
CTCAAGACGATAGTTACCGGATAAGGCGCAGCGGTCGGGCTGAACGGGGGGTTCGTGCACACAGCCCAGC
TTGGAGCGAACGACCTACACCGAACTGAGATACCTACAGCGTGAGCTATGAGAAAGCGCCACGCTTCCCG
AAGGGAGAAAGGCGGACAGGTATCCGGTAAGCGGCAGGGTCGGAACAGGAGAGCGCACGAGGGAGCTTCC
AGGGGGAAACGCCTGGTATCTTTATAGTCCTGTCGGGTTTCGCCACCTCTGACTTGAGCGTCGATTTTTG
TGATGCTCGTCAGGGGGGCGGAGCCTATGGAAAAACGCCAGCAACGCGGCCTTTTTACGGTTCCTGGCCT
TTTGCTGGCCTTTTGCTCACATGTTCTTTCCTGCGTTATCCCCTGATTCTGTGGATAACCGTATTACCGC
CTTTGAGTGAGCTGATACCGCTCGCCGCAGCCGAACGACCGAGCGCAGCGAGTCAGTGAGCGATGAAGCG
GAAGAGCGCCCAATACGCAAACCGCCTCTCCCCGCGCGTTGGCCGATTCATTAATGCAGCTGGCACGACA
GGTTTCCCGACTGGAAAGCGGGCAGTGAGCGCAACGCAATTAATGTGAGTTAGCTCACTCATTAGGCACC
CCAGGCTTTACACTTTATGCTTCCGGCTCGTATGTTGTGTGGAATTGTGAGCGGATAACAATT
